Addgene plasmid #90099: pH4-DEST
Purpose: (Empty Backbone) Gateway destination vector featuring H4 promoter in front of AttR1/2 sites on episomal vector maintained in the diatom Phaeodactylum tricornutum.
Depositing lab: Philip Weyman. Depositing organization: J. Craig Venter Institute (JCVI). Publication: Episomal tools for RNAi in the diatom Phaeodactylum tricornutum. Bielinski VA, Bolt TM, Dupont CL, Weyman PD. PeerJ Preprints. 2017 5:e2907v1 10.7287/peerj.preprints.2907v1.
Backbone
  Vector backbone: pPtPBR1
  Backbone size (bp): 10591
  Modifications to backbone: pPtPBR1 (episomal maintenance in the diatom P. tricornutum) was modified to include H4 promoter, (AttR1-CatR-ccdB-AttR2), and FcpA terminator.
  Vector type: Gateway Destination vector for protein expression in diatoms
  Promoter: H4
  Selectable markers: Zeocin
Growth in bacteria
  Bacterial resistance: Chloramphenicol, Ampicillin, Tetracycline
  Growth temperature: 37°C
  Growth strain: DH5alpha
  Copy number: Low Copy
Gene/Insert
  Cloning method: Gibson Cloning
Terms and licenses: Academic/Nonprofit Terms; Industry Terms: Not Available to Industry
How to cite: pH4-DEST was a gift from Philip Weyman (Addgene plasmid # 90099 ; http://n2t.net/addgene:90099 ; RRID:Addgene_90099)
