[The description below was written by a language model from this plasmid's Addgene catalogue record and pLannotate feature annotations shown in this document.]
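Description:
pH4-DEST is an empty Gateway destination vector for protein expression in the diatom Phaeodactylum tricornutum, built by Gibson assembly on the pPtPBR1 episomal backbone. The sequenced record is about 10.6 kb. In E. coli it replicates from a pBR322-type ColE1 origin with the rop gene, consistent with the low copy number listed. It carries ampicillin (bla) and tetracycline (tet) resistance genes from the backbone, plus chloramphenicol resistance from the Gateway cassette. An incP origin of transfer with traJ and a traI fragment is also annotated, an element that permits mobilisation by bacterial conjugation. A yeast CEN6/ARS element and the HIS3 marker with its promoter lie together on the backbone. The record attributes episomal maintenance in the diatom to pPtPBR1 without specifying which element is responsible. Selection in the diatom is by Zeocin through the Sh ble gene, which is followed by an FcpA-derived fragment. The promoter driving Sh ble is not annotated.

The expression unit consists of the H4 promoter, the attR1–CmR–ccdB–attR2 cassette and the FcpA terminator. The annotation tool does not label the H4 promoter itself, but a histone H3-like fragment on the opposite strand lies upstream of attR1, in the region where the promoter is expected. An FCPA fragment just after attR2 corresponds to the terminator region. In an LR recombination with an entry clone, the gene of interest replaces the chloramphenicol resistance gene and the ccdB toxin. Loss of ccdB counter-selects unrecombined vector in standard strains, and the insert ends up under H4 promoter control. The associated publication concerns episomal tools for RNAi in P. tricornutum.
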