Features (pLannotate 1.2.2; 29 found; start..end, strand, type, name):
     70..1260    +  CDS            TcR: tetracycline efflux protein; tet; confers resistance to tetracycline
   1502..1882    -  CDS            YPB1_ECOLX: Protein predicted: Swiss-Prot protein existence level 4. From Escherichia coli.
   1899..2090    +  CDS            rop: Rop protein, which maintains plasmids at low copy number; rop
   2191..2283    -  CDS            traI (fragment): TRAI6_ECOLX - Experimental evidence at protein level: Swiss-Prot protein existence level 1. The initiation process of transfer DNA synthesis requires the interaction of at least three plasmid-specific components (TraH, I, and J) at the transfer origin resulting in the assembly of a specialised nucleoprotein complex - the relaxosome. Site- and strand-specific cleavage at the transfer origin is dependent on TraI and TraJ. From Escherichia coli.
   2321..2692    -  CDS            traJ: oriT-recognizing protein; traJ
   2725..2834    -  oriT           oriT: incP origin of transfer
   2974..3127    -  CDS            lacZα (fragment): LacZα fragment of β-galactosidase; lacZ fragment
   3106..3354    -  CDS            h3-5 (fragment): H3C_XENLA - Also known as h3f3c. Experimental evidence at protein level: Swiss-Prot protein existence level 1. Core component of nucleosome. Nucleosomes wrap and compact DNA into chromatin, limiting DNA accessibility to the cellular machineries which require DNA as a template. Histones thereby play a central role in transcription regulation, DNA repair, DNA replication and chromosomal stability. DNA accessibility is regulated via a complex set of post-translational modifications of histones, also called histone code, and nucleosome remodeling. From Xenopus laevis (African clawed frog).
   3790..3816    -  misc_feature   MCS (fragment): pBluescript multiple cloning site
   3817..3941    +  protein_bind   attR1: mutant version of attR; recombination site for the Gateway® LR reaction LR Clonase™
   3966..3996    +  promoter       lac UV5 promoter: E. coli lac promoter with an "up" mutation
   4020..4049    +  promoter       cat promoter (fragment): promoter of the E. coli cat gene encoding chloramphenicol acetyltransferase
   4050..4709    +  CDS            CmR: chloramphenicol acetyltransferase; cat; confers resistance to chloramphenicol
   4888..5046    +  CDS            ccdA (fragment): CCDA_ECO57 - Also known as H, letA. Experimental evidence at protein level: Swiss-Prot protein existence level 1. Antitoxin component of a type II toxin-antitoxin (TA) system which inhibits the post-segregational killing (PSK) of plasmid-free cells, also referred to as a plasmid addiction system. Binds to and blocks the activity of CcdB; will also remove bound CcdB protein from the CcdB-GyrA complex by forming a CcdA-CcdB complex, a process termed rejuvenation. Functions as a transcriptional corepressor for the ccdAB operon, repression also requires CcdB (By similarity). From Escherichia coli
   5051..5353    +  CDS            ccdB: CCDB_ECOLI - Also known as G, letB, letD. Experimental evidence at protein level: Swiss-Prot protein existence level 1. Toxic component of a type II toxin-antitoxin (TA) system, functioning in plasmid maintainence. Responsible for the post- segregational killing (PSK) of plasmid-free cells, also referred to as a plasmid addiction system. Half-life of over 2 hours. Cell killing by CcdB is accompanied by filamentation, defects in chromosome and plasmid segregation, defects in cell division, formation of anucleate cells, decreased DNA synthesis and plasmid loss. Interferes with the activity of DN
   5397..5521    -  protein_bind   attR2: mutant version of attR; recombination site for the Gateway® LR reaction LR Clonase™
   5533..5673    +  CDS            FCPA (fragment): FCPA_PHATR - Also known as FCP1. Experimental evidence at transcript level: Swiss-Prot protein existence level 2. The light-harvesting complex (LHC) functions as a light receptor, it captures and delivers excitation energy to photosystems with which it is closely associated. Energy is transferred from the carotenoid and chlorophyll C (or B) to chlorophyll A and the photosynthetic reaction centers where it is used to synthesize ATP and reducing power. From Phaeodactylum tricornutum (Diatom).
   5773..5791    +  promoter       T3 promoter: promoter for bacteriophage T3 RNA polymerase
   6458..6474    -  misc_feature   MCS (fragment): pBluescript multiple cloning site
   6495..6869    +  CDS            BleoR: antibiotic-binding protein; Sh ble from Streptoalloteichus hindustanus; confers resistance to bleomycin, phleomycin, and Zeocin™
   6944..7093    +  CDS            FCPA (fragment): FCPA_PHATR - Also known as FCP1. Experimental evidence at transcript level: Swiss-Prot protein existence level 2. The light-harvesting complex (LHC) functions as a light receptor, it captures and delivers excitation energy to photosystems with which it is closely associated. Energy is transferred from the carotenoid and chlorophyll C (or B) to chlorophyll A and the photosynthetic reaction centers where it is used to synthesize ATP and reducing power. From Phaeodactylum tricornutum (Diatom).
   7175..7678    +  misc_feature   CEN/ARS: S. cerevisiae CEN6 centromere fused to an autonomously replicating sequence
   7679..7865    +  promoter       HIS3 promoter: S. cerevisiae HIS3
   7866..8528    +  CDS            HIS3: imidazoleglycerol-phosphate dehydratase, required for histidine biosynthesis; S. cerevisiae HIS3; yeast auxotrophic marker
   8553..8570    +  misc_feature   MCS (fragment): pUC18/19 multiple cloning site
   8758..9346    -  rep_origin     ori: high-copy-number ColE1/pMB1/pBR322/pUC origin of replication
   9517..10377   -  CDS            AmpR: β-lactamase; bla; confers resistance to ampicillin, carbenicillin, and related antibiotics
  10378..10482   -  promoter       AmpR promoter: bla
  10595..22      +  promoter       tet promoter (across the origin): E. coli promoter for tetracycline efflux protein gene
>Addgene plasmid #90099 | pH4-DEST | addgene full sequence | sequence record 179765 | Addgene NGS Result
CTTATCATCGATAAGCTTTAATGCGGTAGTTTATCACAGTTAAATTGCTAACGCAGTCAGGCACCGTGTA
TGAAATCTAACAATGCGCTCATCGTCATCCTCGGCACCGTCACCCTGGATGCTGTAGGCATAGGCTTGGT
TATGCCGGTACTGCCGGGCCTCTTGCGGGATATCGTCCATTCCGACAGCATCGCCAGTCACTATGGCGTG
CTGCTAGCGCTATATGCGTTGATGCAATTTCTATGCGCACCCGTTCTCGGAGCACTGTCCGACCGCTTTG
GCCGCCGCCCAGTCCTGCTCGCTTCGCTACTTGGAGCCACTATCGACTACGCGATCATGGCGACCACACC
CGTCCTGTGGATCCTCTACGCCGGACGCATCGTGGCCGGCATCACCGGCGCCACAGGTGCGGTTGCTGGC
GCCTATATCGCCGACATCACCGATGGGGAAGATCGGGCTCGCCACTTCGGGCTCATGAGCGCTTGTTTCG
GCGTGGGTATGGTGGCAGGCCCCGTGGCCGGGGGACTGTTGGGCGCCATCTCCTTGCATGCACCATTCCT
TGCGGCGGCGGTGCTCAACGGCCTCAACCTACTACTGGGCTGCTTCCTAATGCAGGAGTCGCATAAGGGA
GAGCGTCGACCGATGCCCTTGAGAGCCTTCAACCCAGTCAGCTCCTTCCGGTGGGCGCGGGGCATGACTA
TCGTCGCCGCACTTATGACTGTCTTCTTTATCATGCAACTCGTAGGACAGGTGCCGGCAGCGCTCTGGGT
CATTTTCGGCGAGGACCGCTTTCGCTGGAGCGCGACGATGATCGGCCTGTCGCTTGCGGTATTCGGAATC
TTGCACGCCCTCGCTCAAGCCTTCGTCACTGGTCCCGCCACCAAACGTTTCGGCGAGAAGCAGGCCATTA
TCGCCGGCATGGCGGCCGACGCGCTGGGCTACGTCTTGCTGGCGTTCGCGACGCGAGGCTGGATGGCCTT
CCCCATTATGATTCTTCTCGCTTCCGGCGGCATCGGGATGCCCGCGTTGCAGGCCATGCTGTCCAGGCAG
GTAGATGACGACCATCAGGGACAGCTTCAAGGATCGCTCGCGGCTCTTACCAGCCTAACTTCGATCATTG
GACCGCTGATCGTCACGGCGATTTATGCCGCCTCGGCGAGCACATGGAACGGGTTGGCATGGATTGTAGG
CGCCGCCCTATACCTTGTCTGCCTCCCCGCGTTGCGTCGCGGTGCATGGAGCCGGGCCACCTCGACCTGA
ATGGAAGCCGGCGGCACCTCGCTAACGGATTCACCACTCCAAGAATTGGAGCCAATCAATTCTTGCGGAG
AACTGTGAATGCGCAAACCAACCCTTGGCAGAACATATCCATCGCGTCCGCCATCTCCAGCAGCCGCACG
CGGCGCATCTCGGGCAGCGTTGGGTCCTGGCCACGGGTGCGCATGATCGTGCTCCTGTCGTTGAGGACCC
GGCTAGGCTGGCGGGGTTGCCTTACTGGTTAGCAGAATGAATCACCGATACGCGAGCGAACGTGAAGCGA
CTGCTGCTGCAAAACGTCTGCGACCTGAGCAACAACATGAATGGTCTTCGGTTTCCGTGTTTCGTAAAGT
CTGGAAACGCGGAAGTCAGCGCCCTGCACCATTATGTTCCGGATCTGCATCGCAGGATGCTGCTGGCTAC
CCTGTGGAACACCTACATCTGTATTAACGAAGCGCTGGCATTGACCCTGAGTGATTTTTCTCTGGTCCCG
CCGCATCCATACCGCCAGTTGTTTACCCTCACAACGTTCCAGTAACCGGGCATGTTCATCATCAGTAACC
CGTATCGTGAGCATCCTCTCTCGTTTCATCGGTATCATTACCCCCATGAACAGAAATCCCCCTTACACGG
AGGCATCAGTGACCAAACAGGAAAAAACCGCCCTTAACATGGCCCGCTTTATCAGAAGCCAGACATTAAC
GCTTCTGGAGAAACTCAACGAGCTGGACGCGGATGAACAGGCAGACATCTGTGAATCGCTTCACGACCAC
GCTGATGAGCTTTACCGCAGCTGCCTCGCGCGTTTCGGTGATGACGGTGAAAACCTCTGACACATGCAGC
TCCCGGAGACGGTCACAGCTTGTCTGTAAGCGGATGCCGGGAGCAGACAAGCCCGTCAGGGCGCGTCAGC
GGGTGTTGGCGGGTGTCGGGGCGGATCGTCTTGCCTTGCTCGTCGGTGATGTACTTCACCAGCTCCGCGA
AGTCGCTCTTCTTGATGGAGCGCATGGGGACGTGCTTGGCAATCACGCGCACCCCCCGGCCGTTTTAGCG
GCTAAAAAAGTCATGGCTCTGCCCTCGGGCGGACCACGCCCATCATGACCTTGCCAAGCTCGTCCTGCTT
CTCTTCGATCTTCGCCAGCAGGGCGAGGATCGTGGCATCACCGAACCGCGCCGTGCGCGGGTCGTCGGTG
AGCCAGAGTTTCAGCAGGCCGCCCAGGCGGCCCAGGTCGCCATTGATGCGGGCCAGCTCGCGGACGTGCT
CATAGTCCACGACGCCCGTGATTTTGTAGCCCTGGCCGACGGCCAGCAGGTAGGCCGACAGGCTCATGCC
GGCCGCCGCCGCCTTTTCCTCAATCGCTCTTCGTTCGTCTGGAAGGCAGTACACCTTGATAGGTGGGCTG
CCCTTCCTGGTTGGCTTGGTTTCATCAGCCATCCGCTTGCCCTCATCTGTTACGCCGGCGGTAGCCGGCC
AGCCTCGCAGAGCAGGATTCCCGTTGAGCACCGCCAGGTGCGAATAAGGGACAGTGAAGAAGGAACACCC
GCTCGCGGGTGGGCCTACTTCACCTATCCTGCCCGGCTGACGCCGTTGGATACACCAAGGAAAGTCTACA
CGAACCCTTTGGCAAAATCCTGTATATCGTGCGAAAAAGGATGGATATACCGAAAAAATCGCTATAATGA
CCCCGAAGCAGGGTTATGCAGCGGAAGATGCCATTCGCCATTCAGGCTGCGCAACTGTTGGGAAGGGCGA
TCGGTGCGGGCCTCTTCGCTATTACGCCAGCTGGCGAAAGGGGGATGTGCTGCAAGGCGATTAAGTTGGG
TAACGCCAGGGTTTTCCCAGTCACGACGTTGTAAACGACGGCCAGTGGCAATCTCACGCACCAGGCGCTG
GAAGGGCAACTTGCGGATGAGAAGGTCCGTGGACTTCTGGTAACGACGGATCTCACGCAGAGCGACGGTT
CCAGGGCGATAACGGTGGGGCTTCTTGACTCCTCCGGTAGCCGGAGCGGACTTGCGGGCAGCCTTGGTGG
CAAGCTGCTTGCGCGGCGCTTTGCCTCCGGTGGATTTACGGGCGGTTTGCTTGGTTCGGGCCATTTTGAC
GGTTTTTTTTACAAGAGAAGAGTTCTTGAAATTTGTGAGGTTAAAGTGTGTGGCTTCCGCCGTAGTCAAG
GAGCGTGCGGTTGCCGATCGCACCGGTACGTTCTGTAGAAATGAACACAGTGTGTTGAATTGAAAGTATG
GCGCAGGTATGGTGTGTGATAAGTAGCAGCCGCGCCGAGACAAACAAACTTTGGTTTCTACGACAATCTC
TGTAGACAAGTACTAGAAACCCGTTTGAACGAGCATAAATCTGCACCGGCAGGCCACCAGACATCGTTTC
AACGTAATATTCTACGTAACCATTTTATCCCAGGAAACCTACGGCCTGTGAACCACTGAAAGGAAGCACT
CACAATTCGCTCTCGGCAACAACCGACAATAGTCTTACTCACAGTCAATACCGAAAACAAACAACAGCCA
ACAAGTCAAGTCGACGGTATCGATAAGCTTGATATCACAAGTTTGTACAAAAAAGCTGAACGAGAAACGT
AAAATGATATAAATATCAATATATTAAATTAGATTTTGCATAAAAAACAGACTACATAATACTGTAAAAC
ACAACATATCCAGTCACTATGGCGGCCGCATTAGGCACCCCAGGCTTTACACTTTATGCTTCCGGCTCGT
ATAATGTGTGGATTTTGAGTTAGGATCCGTCGAGATTTTCAGGAGCTAAGGAAGCTAAAATGGAGAAAAA
AATCACTGGATATACCACCGTTGATATATCCCAATGGCATCGTAAAGAACATTTTGAGGCATTTCAGTCA
GTTGCTCAATGTACCTATAACCAGACCGTTCAGCTGGATATTACGGCCTTTTTAAAGACCGTAAAGAAAA
ATAAGCACAAGTTTTATCCGGCCTTTATTCACATTCTTGCCCGCCTGATGAATGCTCATCCGGAATTCCG
TATGGCAATGAAAGACGGTGAGCTGGTGATATGGGATAGTGTTCACCCTTGTTACACCGTTTTCCATGAG
CAAACTGAAACGTTTTCATCGCTCTGGAGTGAATACCACGACGATTTCCGGCAGTTTCTACACATATATT
CGCAAGATGTGGCGTGTTACGGTGAAAACCTGGCCTATTTCCCTAAAGGGTTTATTGAGAATATGTTTTT
CGTCTCAGCCAATCCCTGGGTGAGTTTCACCAGTTTTGATTTAAACGTGGCCAATATGGACAACTTCTTC
GCCCCCGTTTTCACCATGGGCAAATATTATACGCAAGGCGACAAGGTGCTGATGCCGCTGGCGATTCAGG
TTCATCATGCCGTTTGTGATGGCTTCCATGTCGGCAGAATGCTTAATGAATTACAACAGTACTGCGATGA
GTGGCAGGGCGGGGCGTAAACGCGTGGATCCGGCTTACTAAAAGCCAGATAACAGTATGCGTATTTGCGC
GCTGATTTTTGCGGTATAAGAATATATACTGATATGTATACCCGAAGTATGTCAAAAAGAGGTATGCTAT
GAAGCAGCGTATTACAGTGACAGTTGACAGCGACAGCTATCAGTTGCTCAAGGCATATATGATGTCAATA
TCTCCGGTCTGGTAAGCACAACCATGCAGAATGAAGCCCGTCGTCTGCGTGCCGAACGCTGGAAAGCGGA
AAATCAGGAAGGGATGGCTGAGGTCGCCCGGTTTATTGAAATGAACGGCTCTTTTGCTGACGAGAACAGG
GGCTGGTGAAATGCAGTTTAAGGTTTACACCTATAAAAGAGAGAGCCGTTATCGTCTGTTTGTGGATGTA
CAGAGTGATATTATTGACACGCCCGGGCGACGGATGGTGATCCCCCTGGCCAGTGCACGTCTGCTGTCAG
ATAAAGTCTCCCGTGAACTTTACCCGGTGGTGCATATCGGGGATGAAAGCTGGCGCATGATGACCACCGA
TATGGCCAGTGTGCCGGTCTCCGTTATCGGGGAAGAAGTGGCTGATCTCAGCCACCGCGAAAATGACATC
AAAAACGCCATTAACCTGATGTTCTGGGGAATATAAATGTCAGGCTCCCTTATACACAGCCAGTCTGCAG
GTCGACCATAGTGACTGGATATGTTGTGTTTTACAGTATTATGTAGTCTGTTTTTTATGCAAAATCTAAT
TTAATATATTGATATTTATATCATTTTACGTTTCTCGTTCAGCTTTCTTGTACAAAGTGGTGAATTCTGA
GCTACCTCGACTTTGGCTGGGACACTTTCAGTGAGGACAAGAAGCTTCAGAAGCGTGCTATCGAACTCAA
CCAGGGACGTGCGGCACAAATGGGCATCCTTGCTCTCATGGTGCACGAACAGTTGGGAGTCTCTATCCTT
CCTTAAAAATTTAATTTTCATTAGTTGCAGTCACTCCGCTTTGGTTTCACAGTCAGGAATAACACTAGCT
CGTCTTCAGGACCATGATTACGCCAAGCTCGAAATTAACCCTCACTAAAGGGAACAAAAGCTGGTACCTA
ACAGGATTAGTGCAATTCGAGTTGAATCACTGGGAAAAACATTGTCTTCTTTTTTATATTATCATTTGCA
TTAGTGCTGCAGTCGTAGATACTTGTTGGTTGAAAGACATCAGCTGGGAGGGACTGGACTAGCGTTTGGT
AAGGAGACATACCTGTTAACGTTGGTTGCAAAATTCCATTTCGCGATTTATGTTATCTGTAAATCCTGAT
TTGTCTGGAATTCTTGATACTTCCGTTTTTTTAGAGGCCAATGATTAGCATCGGCGATTCTCAAAATAGC
ATTTTCGACATGCGGTGCTGATTTCATAAACATAGACAACGCTTTTACATGTAAAAGTAACTTGCGGACT
TGGAACAGTGCTCTGTTTTTGGTGTGAACGTAACTCAGCAATATTTCTGTGCTAGCAAGGTTTTTTATGA
TCGACCGAAGATCTCAAAACTCCGGGTCTTTCAACTGTCTGACTAGACCATGTTCGTAACGTCGGACAGC
AGCTTTCGTTGTACTGGTAGAATTTCTACGTGCGAAGCACGTGTAGGCAGGTTGAACGACGATCCCTGCC
GATGGATGGATTGGCACGCGGCGGAACGCTTTCGTGATCTACACCACCTGGATCTTCACATATCTTCGAA
ATCGAAAAATTAACCAAGTCGACGGTATCGATAATATTCTAGCTGAGGGTACCCATGGCCAAGTTGACCA
GTGCCGTTCCGGTGCTCACCGCGCGCGACGTCGCCGGAGCGGTCGAGTTCTGGACCGACCGGCTCGGGTT
CTCCCGGGACTTCGTGGAGGACGACTTCGCCGGTGTGGTCCGGGACGACGTGACCCTGTTCATCAGCGCG
GTCCAGGACCAGGTGGTGCCGGACAACACCCTGGCCTGGGTGTGGGTGCGCGGCCTGGACGAGCTGTACG
CCGAGTGGTCGGAGGTCGTGTCCACGAACTTCCGGGACGCCTCCGGGCCGGCCATGACCGAGATCGGCGA
GCAGCCGTGGGGGCGGGAGTTCGCCCTGCGCGACCCGGCCGGCAACTGCGTGCACTTCGTGGCCGAGGAG
CAGGACTGACCGACGCCGACCAACACCGCCGGTCCGACGCGGCCCGACGGGTCCGAGGCCTCGGAGATCT
GGGCCCATGCGGCCGCAACAACTACCTCGACTTTGGCTGGGACACTTTCAGTGAGGACAAGAAGCTTCAG
AAGCGTGCTATCGAACTCAACCAGGGACGTGCGGCACAAATGGGCATCCTTGCTCTCATGGTGCACGAAC
AGTTGGGAGTCTCTATCCTTCCTTAAAAATTTAATTTTCATTAGTTGCAGTCACTCCGCTTTGGTTTCAC
AGTCAGGAATAACACTAGCTCGTCTTCAGCGAGCATCACGTGCTATAAAAATAATTATAATTTAAATTTT
TTAATATAAATATATAAATTAAAAATAGAAAGTAAAAAAAGAAATTAAAGAAAAAATAGTTTTTGTTTTC
CGAAGATGTAAAAGACTCTAGGGGGATCGCCAACAAATACTACCTTTTACCTTGCTCTTCCTGCTCTCAG
GTATTAATGCCGAATTGTTTCATCTTGTCTGTGTAGAAGACCACACACGAAAATCCTGTGATTTTACATT
TTACTTATCGTTAATCGAATGTATATCTATTTAATCTGCTTTTCTTGTCTAATAAATATATATGTAAAGT
ACGCTTTTTGTTGAAATTTTTTAAACCTTTGTTTATTTTTTTTTCTTCATTCCGTAACTCTTCTACCTTC
TTTATTTACTTTCTAAAATCCAAATACAAAACATAAAAATAAATAAACACAGAGTAAATTCCCAAATTAT
TCCATCATTAAAAGATACGAGGCGCGTGTAAGTTACAGGCAAGCGATCCTAGTACACTCTATATTTTTTT
ATGCCTCGGTAATGATTTTCATTTTTTTTTTCCACCTAGCGGATGACTCTTTTTTTTTCTTAGCGATTGG
CATTATCACATAATGAATTATACATTATATAAAGTAATGTGATTTCTTCGAAGAATATACTAAAAAATGA
GCAGGCAAGATAAACGAAGGCAAAGATGACAGAGCAGAAAGCCCTAGTAAAGCGTATTACAAATGAAACC
AAGATTCAGATTGCGATCTCTTTAAAGGGTGGTCCCCTAGCGATAGAGCACTCGATCTTCCCAGAAAAAG
AGGCAGAAGCAGTAGCAGAACAGGCCACACAATCGCAAGTGATTAACGTCCACACAGGTATAGGGTTTCT
GGACCATATGATACATGCTCTGGCCAAGCATTCCGGCTGGTCGCTAATCGTTGAGTGCATTGGTGACTTA
CACATAGACGACCATCACACCACTGAAGACTGCGGGATTGCTCTCGGTCAAGCTTTTAAAGAGGCCCTAG
GGGCCGTGCGTGGAGTAAAAAGGTTTGGATCAGGATTTGCGCCTTTGGATGAGGCACTTTCCAGAGCGGT
GGTAGATCTTTCGAACAGGCCGTACGCAGTTGTCGAACTTGGTTTGCAAAGGGAGAAAGTAGGAGATCTC
TCTTGCGAGATGATCCCGCATTTTCTTGAAAGCTTTGCAGAGGCTAGCAGAATTACCCTCCACGTTGATT
GTCTGCGAGGCAAGAATGATCATCACCGTAGTGAGAGTGCGTTCAAGGCTCTTGCGGTTGCCATAAGAGA
AGCCACCTCGCCCAATGGTACCAACGATGTTCCCTCCACCAAAGGTGTTCTTATGTAGTTTTACACAGGA
GTCTGGACTTGACCTCTAGAGTCGACCTGCGCATCTCTTCCGCTTCCTCGCTCACTGACTCGCTGCGCTC
GGTCGTTCGGCTGCGGCGAGCGGTATCAGCTCACTCAAAGGCGGTAATACGGTTATCCACAGAATCAGGG
GATAACGCAGGAAAGAACATGTGAGCAAAAGGCCAGCAAAAGGCCAGGAACCGTAAAAAGGCCGCGTTGC
TGGCGTTTTTCCATAGGCTCCGCCCCCCTGACGAGCATCACAAAAATCGACGCTCAAGTCAGAGGTGGCG
AAACCCGACAGGACTATAAAGATACCAGGCGTTTCCCCCTGGAAGCTCCCTCGTGCGCTCTCCTGTTCCG
ACCCTGCCGCTTACCGGATACCTGTCCGCCTTTCTCCCTTCGGGAAGCGTGGCGCTTTCTCATAGCTCAC
GCTGTAGGTATCTCAGTTCGGTGTAGGTCGTTCGCTCCAAGCTGGGCTGTGTGCACGAACCCCCCGTTCA
GCCCGACCGCTGCGCCTTATCCGGTAACTATCGTCTTGAGTCCAACCCGGTAAGACACGACTTATCGCCA
CTGGCAGCAGCCACTGGTAACAGGATTAGCAGAGCGAGGTATGTAGGCGGTGCTACAGAGTTCTTGAAGT
GGTGGCCTAACTACGGCTACACTAGAAGGACAGTATTTGGTATCTGCGCTCTGCTGAAGCCAGTTACCTT
CGGAAAAAGAGTTGGTAGCTCTTGATCCGGCAAACAAACCACCGCTGGTAGCGGTGGTTTTTTTGTTTGC
AAGCAGCAGATTACGCGCAGAAAAAAAGGATCTCAAGAAGATCCTTTGATCTTTTCTACGGGGTCTGACG
CTCAGTGGAACGAAAACTCACGTTAAGGGATTTTGGTCATGAGATTATCAAAAAGGATCTTCACCTAGAT
CCTTTTAAATTAAAAATGAAGTTTTAAATCAATCTAAAGTATATATGAGTAAACTTGGTCTGACAGTTAC
CAATGCTTAATCAGTGAGGCACCTATCTCAGCGATCTGTCTATTTCGTTCATCCATAGTTGCCTGACTCC
CCGTCGTGTAGATAACTACGATACGGGAGGGCTTACCATCTGGCCCCAGTGCTGCAATGATACCGCGAGA
CCCACGCTCACCGGCTCCAGATTTATCAGCAATAAACCAGCCAGCCGGAAGGGCCGAGCGCAGAAGTGGT
CCTGCAACTTTATCCGCCTCCATCCAGTCTATTAATTGTTGCCGGGAAGCTAGAGTAAGTAGTTCGCCAG
TTAATAGTTTGCGCAACGTTGTTGCCATTGCTGCAGGCATCGTGGTGTCACGCTCGTCGTTTGGTATGGC
TTCATTCAGCTCCGGTTCCCAACGATCAAGGCGAGTTACATGATCCCCCATGTTGTGCAAAAAAGCGGTT
AGCTCCTTCGGTCCTCCGATCGTTGTCAGAAGTAAGTTGGCCGCAGTGTTATCACTCATGGTTATGGCAG
CACTGCATAATTCTCTTACTGTCATGCCATCCGTAAGATGCTTTTCTGTGACTGGTGAGTACTCAACCAA
GTCATTCTGAGAATAGTGTATGCGGCGACCGAGTTGCTCTTGCCCGGCGTCAACACGGGATAATACCGCG
CCACATAGCAGAACTTTAAAAGTGCTCATCATTGGAAAACGTTCTTCGGGGCGAAAACTCTCAAGGATCT
TACCGCTGTTGAGATCCAGTTCGATGTAACCCACTCGTGCACCCAACTGATCTTCAGCATCTTTTACTTT
CACCAGCGTTTCTGGGTGAGCAAAAACAGGAAGGCAAAATGCCGCAAAAAAGGGAATAAGGGCGACACGG
AAATGTTGAATACTCATACTCTTCCTTTTTCAATATTATTGAAGCATTTATCAGGGTTATTGTCTCATGA
GCGGATACATATTTGAATGTATTTAGAAAAATAAACAAATAGGGGTTCCGCGCACATTTCCCCGAAAAGT
GCCACCTGACGTCTAAGAAACCATTATTATCATGACATTAACCTATAAAAATAGGCGTATCACGAGGCCC
TTTCGTCTTCAAGAATTCTCATGTTTGACAG
